>Addgene plasmid #80561 | Rab41 cds in pGem-T Easy | addgene full sequence | sequence record 176566 | Addgene NGS Result
CTTCCGCTTCCTCGCTCACTGACTCGCTGCGCTCGGTCGTTCGGCTGCGGCGAGCGGTATCAGCTCACTC
AAAGGCGGTAATACGGTTATCCACAGAATCAGGGGATAACGCAGGAAAGAACATGTGAGCAAAAGGCCAG
CAAAAGGCCAGGAACCGTAAAAAGGCCGCGTTGCTGGCGTTTTTCCATAGGCTCCGCCCCCCTGACGAGC
ATCACAAAAATCGACGCTCAAGTCAGAGGTGGCGAAACCCGACAGGACTATAAAGATACCAGGCGTTTCC
CCCTGGAAGCTCCCTCGTGCGCTCTCCTGTTCCGACCCTGCCGCTTACCGGATACCTGTCCGCCTTTCTC
CCTTCGGGAAGCGTGGCGCTTTCTCATAGCTCACGCTGTAGGTATCTCAGTTCGGTGTAGGTCGTTCGCT
CCAAGCTGGGCTGTGTGCACGAACCCCCCGTTCAGCCCGACCGCTGCGCCTTATCCGGTAACTATCGTCT
TGAGTCCAACCCGGTAAGACACGACTTATCGCCACTGGCAGCAGCCACTGGTAACAGGATTAGCAGAGCG
AGGTATGTAGGCGGTGCTACAGAGTTCTTGAAGTGGTGGCCTAACTACGGCTACACTAGAAGAACAGTAT
TTGGTATCTGCGCTCTGCTGAAGCCAGTTACCTTCGGAAAAAGAGTTGGTAGCTCTTGATCCGGCAAACA
AACCACCGCTGGTAGCGGTGGTTTTTTTGTTTGCAAGCAGCAGATTACGCGCAGAAAAAAAGGATCTCAA
GAAGATCCTTTGATCTTTTCTACGGGGTCTGACGCTCAGTGGAACGAAAACTCACGTTAAGGGATTTTGG
TCATGAGATTATCAAAAAGGATCTTCACCTAGATCCTTTTAAATTAAAAATGAAGTTTTAAATCAATCTA
AAGTATATATGAGTAAACTTGGTCTGACAGTTACCAATGCTTAATCAGTGAGGCACCTATCTCAGCGATC
TGTCTATTTCGTTCATCCATAGTTGCCTGACTCCCCGTCGTGTAGATAACTACGATACGGGAGGGCTTAC
CATCTGGCCCCAGTGCTGCAATGATACCGCGAGACCCACGCTCACCGGCTCCAGATTTATCAGCAATAAA
CCAGCCAGCCGGAAGGGCCGAGCGCAGAAGTGGTCCTGCAACTTTATCCGCCTCCATCCAGTCTATTAAT
TGTTGCCGGGAAGCTAGAGTAAGTAGTTCGCCAGTTAATAGTTTGCGCAACGTTGTTGCCATTGCTACAG
GCATCGTGGTGTCACGCTCGTCGTTTGGTATGGCTTCATTCAGCTCCGGTTCCCAACGATCAAGGCGAGT
TACATGATCCCCCATGTTGTGCAAAAAAGCGGTTAGCTCCTTCGGTCCTCCGATCGTTGTCAGAAGTAAG
TTGGCCGCAGTGTTATCACTCATGGTTATGGCAGCACTGCATAATTCTCTTACTGTCATGCCATCCGTAA
GATGCTTTTCTGTGACTGGTGAGTACTCAACCAAGTCATTCTGAGAATAGTGTATGCGGCGACCGAGTTG
CTCTTGCCCGGCGTCAATACGGGATAATACCGCGCCACATAGCAGAACTTTAAAAGTGCTCATCATTGGA
AAACGTTCTTCGGGGCGAAAACTCTCAAGGATCTTACCGCTGTTGAGATCCAGTTCGATGTAACCCACTC
GTGCACCCAACTGATCTTCAGCATCTTTTACTTTCACCAGCGTTTCTGGGTGAGCAAAAACAGGAAGGCA
AAATGCCGCAAAAAAGGGAATAAGGGCGACACGGAAATGTTGAATACTCATACTCTTCCTTTTTCAATAT
TATTGAAGCATTTATCAGGGTTATTGTCTCATGAGCGGATACATATTTGAATGTATTTAGAAAAATAAAC
AAATAGGGGTTCCGCGCACATTTCCCCGAAAAGTGCCACCTGATGCGGTGTGAAATACCGCACAGATGCG
TAAGGAGAAAATACCGCATCAGGAAATTGTAAGCGTTAATATTTTGTTAAAATTCGCGTTAAATTTTTGT
TAAATCAGCTCATTTTTTAACCAATAGGCCGAAATCGGCAAAATCCCTTATAAATCAAAAGAATAGACCG
AGATAGGGT
[37 nt withheld, positions 2110-2146]
AAAGAACGTGGACTCCAACGTCAAAGG
[49 nt withheld, positions 2174-2222]
T
[91 nt withheld, positions 2224-2314]
G
[124 nt withheld, positions 2316-2439]
CCATTCGCCATTCAGGCTGCGCAACTGTTGGGAAGGGCGATCGGTGCGGGCCTCTTCGCTATTACGCCAG
CTGGCGAAAGGGGGATGTGCTGCAAGGCGATTAAGTTGGGTAACGCCAGGGTTTTCCCAGTCACGACGTT
GTAAAACGACGGCCAGTGAATTGTAATACGACTCACTATAGGGCGAATTGGGCCCGACGTCGCATGCTCC
CGGCCGCCATGGCGGCCGCGGGAATTCGATTATGTCCACTACGACCGGTGGCGGAGAGTTCGGCGACCCT
CTGCGGAAATTTAAGCTGGTTTTCCTGGGCGAGCAAAGCGTGGGCAAAACTTCACTTATCACCAGGTTTA
TGTATGACAGCTTTGATAATACTTATCAGGCAACTATTGGTATAGACTTTCTGTCAAAAACCATGTACCT
GGAAGATCGCACGGTTCGGCTCCAGCTGTGGGACACTGCAGGGCAGGAGCGCTTCCGCAGCCTCATTCCC
AGCTACATCCGAGACTCCACTATTGCTGTGGTGGTCTATGACATCACCAATCTTAACTCTTTCCAGCAAA
CCTCAAAGTGGATAGATGATGTCAGAACAGAGAGAGGAAGCGATGTTATTATCATGTTGGTTGGCAACAA
GACAGACCTGGGTGATAAAAGGCAAGTGTCAGTAGAGGCAGCAGAGAAAAAAGCTCGGGAACTGGGGGTG
ATGTACATAGAGACCAGCGCCAAAGCTGGCTATAACGTCAAACAGCTGTTTCGTCGTGTTGCTGCTGCTT
TGCCTGGAATGGATAGTACACCAGAGAAGAGCAAAGAGGACATGATCGACATCAAACTGGAGAAGCCTCC
GGAGTTGCCCGTTACCGAAAGCAGCTGCTCGTGCTAGAATCACTAGTGAATTCGCGGCCGCCTGCAGGTC
GACCATATGGGAGAGCTCCCAACGCGTTGGATGCATAGCTTGAGTATTCTATAGTGTCACCTAAATAGCT
TGGCGTAATCATGGTCATAGCTGTTTCCTGTGTGAAATTGTTATCCGCTCACAATTCCACACAACATACG
AGCCGGAAGCATAAAGTGTAAAGCCTGGGGTGCCTAATGAGTGAGCTAACTCACATTAATTGCGTTGCGC
TCACTGCCCGCTTTCCAGTCGGGAAACCTGTCGTGCCAGCTGCATTAATGAATCGGCCAACGCGCGGGGA
GAGGCGGTTTGCGTATTGGGCGCT
Features (pLannotate 1.2.2; 14 found; start..end, strand, type, name):
    182..770     -  rep_origin     ori: high-copy-number ColE1/pMB1/pBR322/pUC origin of replication
    941..1801    -  CDS            AmpR: β-lactamase; bla; confers resistance to ampicillin, carbenicillin, and related antibiotics
   1802..1906    -  promoter       AmpR promoter: bla
   1933..1983    +  misc_feature   bom (fragment): basis of mobility region from pBR322
   2011..2439    -  rep_origin     f1 ori (sequence partly withheld): f1 bacteriophage origin of replication; arrow indicates direction of (+) strand synthesis
   2443..2600    -  CDS            lacZα (fragment): LacZα fragment of β-galactosidase; lacZ fragment
   2603..2621    +  promoter       T7 promoter: promoter for bacteriophage T7 RNA polymerase
   2681..3313    +  CDS            RAB6A: RAB6A_HUMAN - Also known as RAB6. Experimental evidence at protein level: Swiss-Prot protein existence level 1. Protein transport. Regulator of membrane traffic from the Golgi apparatus towards the endoplasmic reticulum (ER). Has a low GTPase activity. Involved in COPI-independent retrograde transport from the Golgi to the ER (PubMed:25962623). From Homo sapiens (Human).
   3323..3385    -  CDS            VESPI_VESMG (fragment): Experimental evidence at protein level: Swiss-Prot protein existence level 1. Shows contractile activity on isolated ileum smooth muscle. From Vespa magnifica (Hornet).
   3397..3415    -  promoter       SP6 promoter: promoter for bacteriophage SP6 RNA polymerase
   3457..3473    -  protein_bind   lac operator: The lac repressor binds to the lac operator to inhibit transcription in E. coli. This inhibition can be relieved by adding lactose or isopropyl-β-D-thiogalactopyranoside (IPTG). lac repressor encoded by lacI
   3481..3511    -  promoter       lac promoter: promoter for the E. coli lac operon
   3526..3547    -  protein_bind   CAP binding site: CAP binding activates transcription in the presence of cAMP. E. coli catabolite activator protein
   3560..3652    -  CDS            lacI (fragment): lac repressor; lacI; The lac repressor binds to the lac operator to inhibit transcription in E. coli. This inhibition can be relieved by adding lactose or isopropyl-β-D-thiogalactopyranoside (IPTG).
