[The description below was written by a language model from this plasmid's Addgene catalogue record and pLannotate feature annotations shown in this document.]
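Description:
Rab41 cds in pGem-T Easy is a bacterial cloning plasmid carrying the coding sequence of zebrafish (Danio rerio) rab41, a small Rab-family GTPase, inserted into Promega's pGEM-T Easy TA-cloning backbone. It belongs to a library of full-length zebrafish rab clones assembled for in vivo cell biology. The sequenced plasmid is about 3.65 kb and is propagated in E. coli from a high-copy ColE1/pUC-type origin, with selection by ampicillin through the β-lactamase gene and its native promoter. An f1 phage origin is also present, which in principle permits single-stranded DNA production.

The insert sits in the multiple cloning site that interrupts the lacZα fragment. That fragment lies downstream of the lac promoter, operator and CAP site, the arrangement used for blue/white screening of recombinants in this backbone. The automated annotation labels the roughly 630 bp open reading frame as human RAB6A. This most likely reflects homology-based matching to a closely related Rab protein rather than the actual identity of the insert, which the catalogue entry gives as zebrafish rab41. A short adjacent hit to a hornet peptide appears to be a spurious match in polylinker sequence.

The coding sequence is flanked by opposing bacteriophage promoters. T7 lies upstream in the same orientation as the ORF, and SP6 lies downstream pointing back into it. By this layout, in vitro transcription from T7 should yield sense RNA and transcription from SP6 antisense RNA. This suits the stated purpose of making riboprobes for in situ hybridisation. The plasmid carries no eukaryotic promoter or tags, so it otherwise serves mainly as a sequence-verified template for subcloning the rab41 ORF into other vectors.
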