Addgene plasmid #80561: Rab41 cds in pGem-T Easy
Purpose: Can be used for in situ hybridisation or other purposes
Depositing lab: Rob Parton. Depositing organization: University of Queensland, Institute for Molecular Bioscience. Publication: A plasmid library of full-length zebrafish rab proteins for in vivo cell biology. Hall TE, Martel N, Lo HP, Xiong Z, Parton RG. Cell Logist. 2017 Mar 1;7(1):e1301151. doi: 10.1080/21592799.2017.1301151. eCollection 2017. PubMed 28396820.
Backbone
  Vector backbone: pGemT easy
  Backbone manufacturer: Promega
Growth in bacteria
  Bacterial resistance: Ampicillin, 100 μg/mL
  Growth temperature: 37°C
  Growth strain: DH5alpha
  Copy number: High Copy
Gene/Insert
  Gene/Insert name: rab41
  Species: D. rerio (zebrafish)
  Entrez Gene: rab41 (a.k.a. wu:fi30c11, zgc:63637)
Terms and licenses: Academic/Nonprofit Terms; Industry Terms: Not Available to Industry
How to cite: Rab41 cds in pGem-T Easy was a gift from Rob Parton (Addgene plasmid # 80561 ; http://n2t.net/addgene:80561 ; RRID:Addgene_80561)
